Addgene plasmid #198963: pGL0_50 [catE]
Purpose: Level 0 part
Depositing lab: Charlie Gilbert & Nili Ostrov & Cultivarium Tools. Depositing organization: Cultivarium, Convergent Research. Publication: A scalable framework for high-throughput identification of functional origins of replication in non-model bacteria. Gilbert C, Brumwell SL, Crits-Christoph A, Kang SC, Martin-Moldes Z, Alsharif W, Esmurria A, Nguyen M-A, Lee HH, Ostrov N. bioRxiv 2023.05.19.541510 10.1101/2023.05.19.541510.
Backbone
  Vector backbone: pGLDV_17
  Vector type: Synthetic Biology
Growth in bacteria
  Bacterial resistance: Chloramphenicol, 25 μg/mL
  Growth temperature: 37°C
  Growth strain: E. coli Zymo 10B
  Copy number: High Copy
Gene/Insert
  Gene/Insert name: catE
  Species: Staphylococcus aureus
  Cloning method: Unknown
Resource information
  A portion of this plasmid was derived from a plasmid made by: Tom Ellis (Reeve et al. 2016 https://doi.org/10.1021/acssynbio.5b00298)
Terms and licenses: Academic/Nonprofit Terms; Industry Terms: Not Available to Industry
How to cite: pGL0_50 [catE] was a gift from Charlie Gilbert & Nili Ostrov & Cultivarium Tools (Addgene plasmid # 198963 ; http://n2t.net/addgene:198963 ; RRID:Addgene_198963)
