[The description below was written by a language model from this plasmid's Addgene catalogue record and pLannotate feature annotations shown in this document.]
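Description:
pGL0_50 [catE] is a small (about 2.95 kb) Level 0 part plasmid for synthetic biology, built on the pGLDV_17 backbone and maintained in E. coli. "Level 0" is the usual term in hierarchical modular cloning schemes for a storage vector holding a single basic part that is later combined with others into larger constructs. However, the record lists the cloning method as unknown, and the feature table annotates no assembly sites. Propagation relies on a high-copy ColE1/pMB1/pUC-type origin. Selection is by chloramphenicol, conferred by the familiar E. coli cat gene (the marker found in vectors such as pACYC184), which is driven by its native cat promoter and followed by the phage lambda t0 terminator. A short lacZα remnant next to this cassette is probably left over from a screening or dropout cassette in the parent vector, though the record does not say so.

The stored part is catE, a chloramphenicol acetyltransferase coding sequence from Staphylococcus aureus, which the annotation matches to the CAT4_STAAU protein. No promoter or terminator is annotated around this open reading frame, so it may be held as a bare coding part, but the record does not specify its boundaries or any regulatory content. The plasmid therefore carries two distinct cat genes: one is the backbone marker for E. coli, and the other is the payload, presumably an alternative chloramphenicol resistance marker for other hosts. The associated work describes a high-throughput framework for identifying functional origins of replication in non-model bacteria, so this part probably serves as a selectable-marker module for assembling plasmids in that toolkit. The record states the purpose only as "Level 0 part", and notes that a portion of the plasmid derives from a previously published plasmid.
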