Features (pLannotate 1.2.2; 6 found; start..end, strand, type, name):
     82..726     +  CDS            cat: CAT4_STAAU - Experimental evidence at protein level: Swiss-Prot protein existence level 1. This enzyme is an effector of chloramphenicol resistance in bacteria. From Staphylococcus aureus.
   1182..1770    -  rep_origin     ori: high-copy-number ColE1/pMB1/pBR322/pUC origin of replication
   1903..1997    -  terminator     lambda t0 terminator: transcription terminator from phage lambda
   2021..2677    -  CDS            cat: CAT_ECOLX - Experimental evidence at protein level: Swiss-Prot protein existence level 1. This enzyme is an effector of chloramphenicol resistance in bacteria. From Escherichia coli. This protein is used as a marker in many commonly used cloning vectors, such as pACYC184.
   2678..2780    -  promoter       cat promoter: promoter of the E. coli cat gene encoding chloramphenicol acetyltransferase
   2855..2898    -  CDS            lacZα (fragment): LacZα fragment of β-galactosidase; lacZ fragment
>Addgene plasmid #198963 | pGL0_50 [catE] | addgene full sequence | sequence record 401218 | Addgene NGS Result
TAGCGTGCGAACAGCACGCTATTGTTGTATCATTACTCGCATCCATTCTCAGGCTGTCTCGTCTCGTCTC
CGAGGTCTCAAATGAACTTTAATAAAATTGATTTAGACAATTGGAAGAGAAAAGAGATATTTAATCATTA
TTTGAACCAACAAACGACTTTTAGTATAACCACAGAAATTGATATTAGTGTTTTATACCGAAACATAAAA
CAAGAAGGATATAAATTTTACCCTGCATTTATTTTCTTAGTGACAAGGGTGATAAACTCAAATACAGCTT
TTAGAACTGGTTACAATAGCGACGGAGAGTTAGGTTATTGGGATAAGTTAGAGCCACTTTATACAATTTT
TGATGGTGTATCTAAAACATTCTCTGGTATTTGGACTCCTGTAAAGAATGACTTCAAAGAGTTTTATGAT
TTATACCTTTCTGATGTAGAGAAATATAATGGTTCGGGGAAATTGTTTCCCAAAACACCTATACCTGAAA
ATACTTTTTCTCTTTCTATTATTCCATGGACTTCATTTACTGGGTTTAACTTAAATATCAATAATAATAG
TAATTACCTTCTACCCATTATTACAGCAGGAAAATTCATTAATAAAGGTAATTCAATATATTTACCGCTA
TCTTTACAGGTACATCATTCTGTTTGTGATGGTTATCATGCAGGATTGTTTATGAACTCTATTCAGGAAT
TGTCAGATAGGCCTAATGACTGGCTTTTATAAGCTTTGAGACCACCCCAGGATACATAGATTACCACAAC
TCCGAGCCCTTCCACCTAGCGTGCTAACCACGCACGCTATTGTTGTATCCCATATAATGCAATCGTAGTC
TACCTGACTGTACTTAGAAATGTGGCTTCGCCTTTGCCCACGCACCTGATCGCTCCTCGTTTGCTTTTAA
GGACCGGACGAACCACAGAGCATTAGAAGGCTAGGTGGAGGCTCAGTGATGATAAGTCTGCGATGGTGGA
TGCATGTGTCATGGTCATAGCTGTTTCCTGTGTGAAATTGTTATCCGCTCAGAGGGCACAATCCTATTCC
GCGCTATCCGACAATCTCCAAGACATTAGGTGGAGTTCAGTTCGGCGTATGGCATATGTCGCTGGAAAGA
ACATGTGAGCAAAAGGCCAGCAAAAGGCCAGGAACCGTAAAAAGGCCGCGTTGCTGGCGTTTTTCCATAG
GCTCCGCCCCCCTGACGAGCATCACAAAAATCGACGCTCAAGTCAGAGGTGGCGAAACCCGACAGGACTA
TAAAGATACCAGGCGTTTCCCCCTGGAAGCTCCCTCGTGCGCTCTCCTGTTCCGACCCTGCCGCTTACCG
GATACCTGTCCGCCTTTCTCCCTTCGGGAAGCGTGGCGCTTTCTCATAGCTCACGCTGTAGGTATCTCAG
TTCGGTGTAGGTCGTTCGCTCCAAGCTGGGCTGTGTGCACGAACCCCCCGTTCAGCCCGACCGCTGCGCC
TTATCCGGTAACTATCGTCTTGAGTCCAACCCGGTAAGACACGACTTATCGCCACTGGCAGCAGCCACTG
GTAACAGGATTAGCAGAGCGAGGTATGTAGGCGGTGCTACAGAGTTCTTGAAGTGGTGGCCTAACTACGG
CTACACTAGAAGAACAGTATTTGGTATCTGCGCTCTGCTGAAGCCAGTTACCTTCGGAAAAAGAGTTGGT
AGCTCTTGATCCGGCAAACAAACCACCGCTGGTAGCGGTGGTTTTTTTGTTTGCAAGCAGCAGATTACGC
GCAGAAAAAAAGGATCTCAAGAAGATCCTTTGATCTTTTCTACGGGGTCTGACGCTCTATTCAACAAAGC
CGCCGTCCCGTCAAGTCAGCGTAAATGGGTAGGGGGCTTCAAATCGTCCCCCCATACGATATAAGTTGTT
ACTAGTGCTTGGATTCTCACCAATAAAAAACGCCCGGCGGCAACCGAGCGTTCTGAACAAATCCAGATGG
AGTTCTGAGGTCATTACTGGATCTATCAACAGGAGTCCAAGCGAGCTCGATATCAAATTACGCCCCGCCC
TGCCACTCATCGCAGTACTGTTGTAATTCATTAAGCATTCTGCCGACATGGAAGCCATCACAAACGGCAT
GATGAACCTGAATCGCCAGCGGCATCAGCACCTTGTCGCCTTGCGTATAATATTTGCCCATGGTGAAAAC
GGGGGCGAAGAAGTTGTCCATATTGGCCACGTTTAAATCAAAACTGGTGAAACTCACCCAGGGATTGGCT
GAGACGAAAAACATATTCTCAATAAACCCTTTAGGGAAATAGGCCAGGTTTTCACCGTAACACGCCACAT
CTTGCGAATATATGTGTAGAAACTGCCGGAAATCGTCGTGGTATTCACTCCAGAGCGATGAAAACGTTTC
AGTTTGCTCATGGAAAACGGTGTAACAAGGGTGAACACTATCCCATATCACCAGCTCACCGTCTTTCATT
GCCATACGAAATTCCGGATGAGCATTCATCAGGCGGGCAAGAATGTGAATAAAGGCCGGATAAAACTTGT
GCTTATTTTTCTTTACGGTCTTTAAAAAGGCCGTAATATCCAGCTGAACGGTCTGGTTATAGGTACATTG
AGCAACTGACTGAAATGCCTCAAAATGTTCTTTACGATGCCATTGGGATATATCAACGGTGGTATATCCA
GTGATTTTTTTCTCCATTTTAGCTTCCTTAGCTCCTGAAAATCTCGATAACTCAAAAAATACGCCCGGTA
GTGATCTTATTTCATTATGGTGAAAGTTGGAACCTCTTACGTGCCGATCAACGTCTCATTGATACCTGAA
ACAAAACCCATCGTACGGCCAAGGAAGTCTCCAATAACTGTGATCCACCACAAGCGCCAGGGTTTTCCCA
GTCACGACGTTGTAAAACGACGGCCAGTCATGCATAATCCGCACGCATCTGGAATAAGGAAGTGCCATTC
CGCCTGACCT
